Addgene plasmid #207109: Halo-MDC1 PST deletion
Purpose: pHTN HaloTag CMV-neo (Promega; #G7721) based vector to express HaloTag-MDC1 with a deletion of the PST repeat region in human cells.
Depositing lab: Jens Schmidt. Depositing organization: Michigan State University. Publication: Systematic analysis of the molecular and biophysical properties of key DNA damage response factors. Heyza JR, Mikhova M, Bahl A, Broadbent DG, Schmidt JC. Elife. 2023 Jun 21;12:e87086. doi: 10.7554/eLife.87086. PubMed 37341699.
Backbone
  Vector backbone: pHTN HaloTag CMV-neo (Promega; #G7721)
  Backbone size w/o insert (bp): 5000
  Vector type: Mammalian Expression
Growth in bacteria
  Bacterial resistance: Ampicillin, 100 μg/mL
  Growth temperature: 37°C
  Growth strain: DH5alpha
  Copy number: High Copy
Gene/Insert
  Gene/Insert name: HaloTag-MDC1 PST deletion
  Species: H. sapiens (human), Synthetic
  Promoter: CMV
  Tag / fusion protein: HaloTag (N terminal on insert)
  Cloning method: Gibson Cloning
  Sequencing primers: 5′ CMV-F
Terms and licenses: Academic/Nonprofit Terms; Industry Terms: Not Available to Industry
How to cite: Halo-MDC1 PST deletion was a gift from Jens Schmidt (Addgene plasmid # 207109 ; http://n2t.net/addgene:207109 ; RRID:Addgene_207109)
