[The description below was written by a language model from this plasmid's Addgene catalogue record and pLannotate feature annotations shown in this document.]
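Description:
Halo-MDC1 PST deletion is a mammalian expression plasmid built on the pHTN HaloTag CMV-neo backbone, designed to produce an N-terminally HaloTagged version of human MDC1 lacking its PST repeat region in human cells. It is propagated in E. coli as a high-copy plasmid through a ColE1/pUC-type origin with ampicillin selection (AmpR under its own bla promoter), and a ColE1 cer site is annotated that helps keep the plasmid monomeric. For selection in mammalian cells, an SV40 enhancer/early promoter drives a neo (aminoglycoside phosphotransferase) cassette ending in a synthetic poly(A) signal. The sequenced record is about 10.9 kb.

The expression unit consists of the CMV immediate early enhancer and promoter followed by a chimeric β-globin/immunoglobulin intron, which generally improves transcript processing and expression, and a T7 promoter that could support in vitro transcription. The annotated reading frame begins with a 3xFLAG epitope, followed by a single loxP site, the HaloTag coding sequence, a TEV protease cleavage site, and then the MDC1 fragment, with an SV40 poly(A) signal downstream. The 3xFLAG and loxP elements appear in the feature table but are not mentioned in the catalogue fields. A few short fragment hits (SET1, large T antigen, M13 ori, bom, tnpA) are likely backbone remnants or annotation artefacts.

MDC1 is a scaffold protein that recruits DNA repair and signalling factors to damage sites marked by phosphorylated H2AX. HaloTag binds chloroalkane ligands covalently, allowing fluorescent labelling of the fusion, so the construct is suited to examining how loss of the PST repeats affects MDC1 behaviour in the DNA damage response.
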