Features (pLannotate 1.2.2; 22 found; start..end, strand, type, name):
    140..517     +  enhancer       CMV enhancer: human cytomegalovirus immediate early enhancer
    519..718     +  promoter       CMV promoter: human cytomegalovirus (CMV) immediate early promoter
    857..989     +  intron         chimeric intron: chimera between introns from human β-globin and immunoglobulin heavy chain genes
   1033..1051    +  promoter       T7 promoter: promoter for bacteriophage T7 RNA polymerase
   1070..1135    +  CDS            3xFLAG: three tandem FLAG® epitope tags, followed by an enterokinase cleavage site
   1136..1169    -  protein_bind   loxP: Cre-mediated recombination occurs in the 8-bp core sequence (GCATACAT). Cre recombinase
   1178..2068    +  CDS            HaloTag®: modified bacterial dehalogenase that forms covalent bonds with chloroalkane derivatives
   2081..2101    +  CDS            TEV site: tobacco etch virus (TEV) protease recognition and cleavage site
   2120..6787    +  CDS            MDC1 (fragment): MDC1_HUMAN - Also known as KIAA0170, NFBD1. Experimental evidence at protein level: Swiss-Prot protein existence level 1. Required for checkpoint mediated cell cycle arrest in response to DNA damage within both the S phase and G2/M phases of the cell cycle. May serve as a scaffold for the recruitment of DNA repair and signal transduction proteins to discrete foci of DNA damage marked by 'Ser-139' phosphorylation of histone H2AX. Also required for downstream events subsequent to the recruitment of these proteins. These include phosphorylation and activation of the ATM, CHEK1 and CHEK2 kinases,
   6801..6826    +  CDS            SET1 (fragment): solubility-enhancement tag derived from T7 phage gene 10B
   6870..6991    -  polyA_signal   SV40 poly(A) signal: SV40 polyadenylation signal
   7014..7082    -  CDS            large T antigen (fragment): large T antigen from SV40 (simian virus 40)
   7087..7119    +  rep_origin     M13 ori (fragment): M13 bacteriophage origin of replication; arrow indicates direction of (+) strand synthesis
   7120..7171    -  misc_feature   bom (fragment): basis of mobility region from pBR322
   7236..7593    +  promoter       SV40 promoter: SV40 enhancer and early promoter
   7644..8435    +  CDS            neo: KKA2_KLEPN - Also known as kan, nptII. Experimental evidence at protein level: Swiss-Prot protein existence level 1. Resistance to kanamycin, neomycin, paromomycin, ribostamycin, butirosin and gentamicin B. From Klebsiella pneumoniae.
   8502..8550    +  polyA_signal   poly(A) signal: synthetic polyadenylation signal
   8571..8663    -  CDS            tnpA (fragment): TN5P_ECOLX - Also known as tnp. Experimental evidence at protein level: Swiss-Prot protein existence level 1. Mediates transposition of transposon Tn5 by a 'cut and paste' mechanism. First, the monomeric transposase binds the 19 bp inverted DNA repeats flanking the transposon. Then, dimerization of the DNA- bound transposase creates a synaptic DNA complex. After nicking of the first DNA strand, excision of the transposon proceeds through a series of intermediates. The transposase then mediates the insertion of the transposon at a new site by strand transfer. The activity of the wild- type tran
   8706..8810    +  promoter       AmpR promoter: bla
   8811..9671    +  CDS            AmpR: β-lactamase; bla; confers resistance to ampicillin, carbenicillin, and related antibiotics
   9829..10417   -  rep_origin     ori: high-copy-number ColE1/pMB1/pBR322/pUC origin of replication
  10533..10816   +  misc_feature   cer region: ColE1-derived recombination site that helps to maintain plasmids as monomers
>Addgene plasmid #207109 | Halo-MDC1 PST deletion | addgene full sequence | sequence record 432322 | Addgene NGS Result
TCAATATTGGCCATTAGCCATATTATTCATTGGTTATATAGCATAAATCAATATTGGCTATTGGCCATTG
CATACGTTGTATCTATATCATAATATGTACATTTATATTGGCTCATGTCCAATATGACCGCCATGTTGGC
ATTGATTATTGACTAGTTATTAATAGTAATCAATTACGGGGTCATTAGTTCATAGCCCATATATGGAGTT
CCGCGTTACATAACTTACGGTAAATGGCCCGCCTGGCTGACCGCCCAACGACCCCCGCCCATTGACGTCA
ATAATGACGTATGTTCCCATAGTAACGCCAATAGGGACTTTCCATTGACGTCAATGGGTGGAGTATTTAC
GGTAAACTGCCCACTTGGCAGTACATCAAGTGTATCATATGCCAAGTCCGCCCCCTATTGACGTCAATGA
CGGTAAATGGCCCGCCTGGCATTATGCCCAGTACATGACCTTACGGGACTTTCCTACTTGGCAGTACATC
TACGTATTAGTCATCGCTATTACCATGGTGATGCGGTTTTGGCAGTACACCAATGGGCGTGGATAGCGGT
TTGACTCACGGGGATTTCCAAGTCTCCACCCCATTGACGTCAATGGGAGTTTGTTTTGGCACCAAAATCA
ACGGGACTTTCCAAAATGTCGTAATAACCCCGCCCCGTTGACGCAAATGGGCGGTAGGCGTGTACGGTGG
GAGGTCTATATAAGCAGAGCTGGTTTAGTGAACCGTCAGATCACTAGAAGCTTTATTGCGGTAGTTTATC
ACAGTTAAATTGCTAACGCAGTCAGTGCTTCTGACACAACAGTCTCGAACTTAAGCTGCAGAAGTTGGTC
GTGAGGCACTGGGCAGGTAAGTATCAAGGTTACAAGACAGGTTTAAGGAGACCAATAGAAACTGGGCTTG
TCGAGACAGAGAAGACTCTTGCGTTTCTGATAGGCACCTATTGGTCTTACTGACATCCACTTTGCCTTTC
TCTCCACAGGTGTCCACTCCCAGTTCAATTACAGCTCTTAAGGCTAGAGTATTAATACGACTCACTATAG
GGCTAGCAAAGCCACCATGGACTACAAAGACCATGACGGTGATTATAAAGATCATGATATCGATTACAAG
GATGACGATGACAAGATAACTTCGTATAATGTATGCTATACGAAGTTATCCGGTACCATGGCAGAAATCG
GTACTGGCTTTCCATTCGACCCCCATTATGTGGAAGTCCTGGGCGAGCGCATGCACTACGTCGATGTTGG
TCCGCGCGATGGCACCCCTGTGCTGTTCCTGCACGGTAACCCGACCTCCTCCTACGTGTGGCGCAACATC
ATCCCGCATGTTGCACCGACCCATCGCTGCATTGCTCCAGACCTGATCGGTATGGGCAAATCCGACAAAC
CAGACCTGGGTTATTTCTTCGACGACCACGTCCGCTTCATGGATGCCTTCATCGAAGCCCTGGGTCTGGA
AGAGGTCGTCCTGGTCATTCACGACTGGGGCTCCGCTCTGGGTTTCCACTGGGCCAAGCGCAATCCAGAG
CGCGTCAAAGGTATTGCATTTATGGAGTTCATCCGCCCTATCCCGACCTGGGACGAATGGCCAGAATTTG
CCCGCGAGACCTTCCAGGCCTTCCGCACCACCGACGTCGGCCGCAAGCTGATCATCGATCAGAACGTTTT
TATCGAGGGTACGCTGCCGATGGGTGTCGTCCGCCCGCTGACTGAAGTCGAGATGGACCATTACCGCGAG
CCGTTCCTGAATCCTGTTGACCGCGAGCCACTGTGGCGCTTCCCAAACGAGCTGCCAATCGCCGGTGAGC
CAGCGAACATCGTCGCGCTGGTCGAAGAATACATGGACTGGCTGCACCAGTCCCCTGTCCCGAAGCTGCT
GTTCTGGGGCACCCCAGGCGTTCTGATCCCACCGGCCGAAGCCGCTCGCCTGGCCAAAAGCCTGCCTAAC
TGCAAGGCTGTGGACATCGGCCCGGGTCTGAATCTGCTGCAAGAAGACAACCCGGACCTGATCGGCAGCG
AGATCGCGCGCTGGCTGTCGACGCTCGAGATTTCCGGCGAGCCAACCACTGAGGATCTGTACTTTCAGAG
CGATAACGCGATCGCTTCCATGGAGGACACCCAGGCTATTGACTGGGATGTTGAAGAAGAGGAGGAGACA
GAGCAATCCAGTGAATCCTTGAGGTGTAACGTGGAGCCAGTAGGGCGGCTACATATCTTTAGTGGTGCCC
ATGGACCAGAAAAAGATTTCCCACTACACCTCGGGAAGAATGTGGTAGGCCGAATGCCTGACTGCTCTGT
GGCCCTGCCCTTTCCATCTATCTCCAAACAACATGCAGAGATTGAAATCTTAGCCTGGGACAAGGCACCT
ATCCTCCGAGACTGTGGGAGCCTTAATGGTACTCAAATCCTGAGACCTCCTAAGGTTTTGAGCCCTGGGG
TGAGTCACCGTCTGAGGGACCAGGAATTGATTCTCTTTGCTGACTTGCTCTGCCAGTACCATCGCCTGGA
TGTCTCTCTGCCCTTTGTCTCCCGGGGCCCTCTGACAGTAGAAGAGACACCCAGAGTACAGGGAGAAACT
CAACCCCAGAGGCTTCTGTTGGCTGAGGACTCGGAGGAGGAAGTAGATTTTCTTTCTGAAAGGCGTATGG
TAAAAAAATCAAGGACCACATCTTCCTCTGTGATAGTTCCAGAGAGTGATGAAGAGGGGCATTCCCCGGT
CCTGGGCGGCCTTGGGCCGCCTTTTGCCTTCAATTTGAACAGTGACACAGATGTGGAAGAAGGTCAGCAA
CCAGCCACAGAGGAGGCCTCCTCAGCTGCCAGAAGAGGTGCCACTGTAGAGGCAAAGCAGTCTGAAGCTG
AAGTTGTAACTGAAATCCAGCTTGAAAAGGATCAGCCTTTAGTGAAGGAGAGGGACAATGATACAAAAGT
CAAGAGGGGTGCAGGGAATGGGGTGGTTCCAGCTGGGGTGATTCTGGAGAGGAGCCAACCTCCTGGAGAG
GACAGTGACACAGATGTGGATGATGACAGCAGGCCTCCTGGAAGGCCAGCTGAGGTCCATTTGGAAAGGG
CTCAGCCTTTTGGCTTCATCGACAGCGACACTGATGCGGAAGAAGAGAGGATCCCAGCAACCCCAGTTGT
CATTCCTATGAAGAAGAGGAAGATCTTCCATGGAGTAGGTACAAGGGGTCCTGGAGCACCAGGCCTGGCC
CATCTGCAGGAGAGCCAGGCTGGTAGTGATACAGATGTGGAAGAAGGCAAGGCCCCACAGGCTGTCCCTC
TGGAGAAAAGCCAAGCTTCCATGGTTATCAACAGCGATACAGATGACGAGGAAGAAGTCTCAGCAGCGCT
GACTTTGGCACATCTGAAAGAGAGCCAGCCTGCTATATGGAACAGAGATGCAGAAGAGGACATGCCCCAA
CGTGTGGTCCTTCTGCAGCGAAGCCAAACCACCACTGAGAGAGACAGTGACACAGACGTGGAGGAGGAAG
AGCTCCCAGTGGAAAATAGAGAAGCTGTCCTCAAGGATCACACAAAGATTAGAGCCCTTGTTAGAGCACA
TTCAGAAAAGGACCAACCTCCTTTTGGGGACAGTGATGACAGTGTGGAAGCAGATAAGAGCTCACCTGGG
ATCCACCTGGAGAGAAGCCAAGCCTCCACCACAGTGGACATCAACACACAAGTGGAGAAGGAAGTCCCGC
CAGGGTCAGCCATTATGCATATAAAGAAGCATCAGGTGTCTGTGGAGGGGACAAATCAAACAGATGTGAA
AGCAGTTGGGGGACCAGCAAAGCTGCTTGTGGTATCTCTAGAGGAAGCCTGGCCTCTGCATGGGGACTGT
GAAACAGATGCAGAGGAGGGCACCTCCCTAACAGCCTCAGTAGTTGCAGATGTAAGAAAGAGCCAGCTTC
CAGCAGAAGGGGATGCTGGGGCAGAGTGGGCTGCAGCTGTTCTTAAGCAGGAGAGAGCTCATGAGGTGGG
GGCCCAGGGTGGGCCACCTGTGGCACAAGTGGAGCAGGACCTCCCTATCTCAAGAGAGAACCTCACAGAT
CTGGTGGTGGACACAGACACTCTAGGGGAATCCACCCAGCCACAGAGAGAGGGAGCCCAGGTCCCCACAG
GAAGGGAGAGAGAACAACATGTGGGTGGGACCAAGGACTCTGAAGACAACTATGGTGATTCTGAAGATCT
GGACCTACAAGCTACCCAGTGCTTTCTGGAGAATCAGGGCCTGGAAGCAGTCCAGAGCATGGAGGATGAA
CCTACCCAGGCCTTCATGTTGACTCCACCCCAAGAGCTTGGCCCTTCCCATTGCAGCTTCCAGACAACAG
GTACCCTAGATGAACCATGGGAGGTCCTGGCTACACAGCCATTCTGTCTGAGAGAGTCTGAGGACTCTGA
GACCCAGCCTTTTGACACGCACCTTGAGGCCTATGGACCTTGCCTGTCTCCACCTAGGGCAATACCAGGA
GACCAACATCCAGAGAGCCCAGTTCACACAGAGCCAATGGGGATTCAAGGCAGAGGGAGGCAGACTGTGG
ATAAAGTCATGGGTATACCAAAAGAAACAGCAGAGAGGGTGGGCCCTGAGAGAGGGCCATTGGAGAGAGA
AACTGAGAAACTGCTACCAGAAAGACAGACAGATGTGACAGGAGAGGAAGAATTAACCAAGGGGAAACAG
GACAGAGAACAAAAACAGTTGTTAGCTAGAGACACCCAGAGACAAGAATCTGACAAAAATGGGGAAAGTG
CAAGTCCTGAAAGAGATAGGGAGAGTTTGAAGGTAGAAATTGAGACATCTGAGGAAATACAAGAGAAACA
AGTACAGAAGCAGACCCTTCCAAGCAAAGCATTTGAGAGAGAAGTAGAGAGACCAGTAGCAAACAGAGAG
TGCGATCCAGCCGAGTTAGAAGAGAAGGTGCCCAAAGTGATCCTGGAGAGAGATACACAGAGAGGGGAGC
CAGAGGGAGGGAGCCAGGACCAGAAAGGGCAGGCCTCCAGCCCAACACCAGAGCCTGGGGTGGGGGCGGG
GGACCTTCCGGGACCTACCTCAGCCCCCGTACCTTCTGGGAGCCAGTCAGGTGGAAGGGGATCCCCAGTG
AGCCCCAGGAGGCATCAGAAAGGCCTCCTGAATTGCAAGATGCCACCTGCTGAGAAGGCTTCCAGGATCA
GAGCTGCTGAGAAGGTTTCCAGGGGCGATCAGGAATCTCCAGATGCTTGTCTGCCTCCTGCAGTACCTGA
AGCCCCAGCCCCACCCCAAAAGCCCCTTAACTCTCAGAGCCAGAAACATCTTGCACCTCCGCCCCTTCTT
TCTCCCCTTTTACCTTCTATCAAGCCAACCGTTCGTAAGACCAGGCAAGATGGGAGTCAGGAAGCTCCAG
AGGCTCCCTTGTCCTCAGAGCTGGAGCCTTTCCACCCAAAGCCTAAAATTAGAACTCGGAAGTCCTCCAG
AATGACACCCTTTCCAGCTACCTCTGCTGCCCCTGAGCCCCACCCTTTTACCCCCACAGACCAGTCCGTC
ACCCCTGAGGCCATAGCTCAGGGTGGTCAGAGCAAAACACTGAGGTCTTCCACAGTAAGAGCTATGCCGG
TTCCTACCACCCCTGAATTCCAATCTCCTGTCACCACAGACCAGCCTATTTCCCCTGAGCCTATTACTCA
ACCCAGTTGCATCAAGAGGCAGAGAGCCGCTGGGAACCCTGGCTCCCTCGCAGCTCCCATTGACCATAAG
CCTTGCTCTGCACCCTTGGAACCTAAATCCCAGGCCTCAAGGAACCAAAGATGGGGAGCAGTGAGAGCAG
CTGAATCCCTTACAGCCATTCCTGAGCCTGCCTCTCCCCAGCTTCTTGAGACACCAATTCATGCCTCCCA
GATCCAAAAGGTGGAACCAGCAGGTAGATCTAGGTTCACCCCGGAGCTCCAGCCTAAGGCCTCTCAAAGC
CGCAAGAGGTCTTTAGCTACCATGGATTCACCACCACATCAAAAACAGCCCCAAAGAGGGGAAGTCTCCC
AGAAGACAGTGATTATCAAGGAAGAGGAAGAAGATACTGCAGAGAAGCCAGGGAAGGAAGAGGATGTCGT
GACTCCAAAACCAGGCAAGAGAAAGAGAGACCAGGCAGAGGAGGAGCCCAACAGAATACCAAGCCGCAGC
CTCCGACGGACCAAACTTAACCAAGAATCAACAGCCCCCAAAGTGCTCTTCACAGGAGTGGTGGATGCTC
GGGGAGAGCGGGCTGTGCTGGCACTGGGGGGAAGTCTGGCTGGTTCAGCGGCAGAGGCTTCCCACCTGGT
CACTGATCGCATCCGCCGGACAGTCAAGTTCCTGTGTGCCCTGGGGCGGGGAATCCCCATTCTGTCCCTG
GACTGGCTGCATCAGTCCCGCAAGGCTGGTTTCTTCTTACCCCCGGATGAATATGTGGTGACCGACCCTG
AGCAAGAGAAGAACTTTGGCTTTAGCCTTCAAGACGCACTGAGCAGGGCTCGGGAGCGAAGGCTGCTAGA
GGGCTATGAGATCTATGTGACCCCTGGAGTCCAGCCACCACCACCTCAGATGGGAGAGATTATTAGCTGC
TGTGGAGGCACATACCTACCCAGCATGCCTCGGTCCTATAAGCCTCAGAGAGTTGTGATCACATGCCCTC
AGGACTTCCCTCATTGCTCCATTCCACTACGGGTTGGGCTGCCCCTCCTCTCGCCTGAGTTCCTGCTGAC
TGGAGTGCTGAAGCAGGAAGCCAAGCCAGAGGCCTTTGTCCTCTCCCCTTTGGAGATGTCATCCACCTGA
GCGGCCGCTTGCTGAGTTGGCTGCTGCCACCGCTGAGCAATAACTAGCATAACCCCTTGGCCGCTTCGAG
CAGACATGATAAGATACATTGATGAGTTTGGACAAACCACAACTAGAATGCAGTGAAAAAAATGCTTTAT
TTGTGAAATTTGTGATGCTATTGCTTTATTTGTAACCATTATAAGCTGCAATAAACAAGTTAACAACAAC
AATTGCATTCATTTTATGTTTCAGGTTCAGGGGGAGATGTGGGAGGTTTTTTTAAGCAAGTAAAACCTCT
ACAAATGTGGTAAAATCGAATTTTAACAAAATATTAACGCTTACAATTTCCTGATGCGGTATTTTCTCCT
TACGCATCTGTGCGGTATTTCACACCGCATACGCGGATCTGCGCAGCACCATGGCCTGAAATAACCTCTG
AAAGAGGAACTTGGTTAGGTACCTTCTGAGGCGGAAAGAACCAGCTGTGGAATGTGTGTCAGTTAGGGTG
TGGAAAGTCCCCAGGCTCCCCAGCAGGCAGAAGTATGCAAAGCATGCATCTCAATTAGTCAGCAACCAGG
TGTGGAAAGTCCCCAGGCTCCCCAGCAGGCAGAAGTATGCAAAGCATGCATCTCAATTAGTCAGCAACCA
TAGTCCCGCCCCTAACTCCGCCCATCCCGCCCCTAACTCCGCCCAGTTCCGCCCATTCTCCGCCCCATGG
CTGACTAATTTTTTTTATTTATGCAGAGGCCGAGGCCGCCTCGGCCTCTGAGCTATTCCAGAAGTAGTGA
GGAGGCTTTTTTGGAGGCCTAGGCTTTTGCAAAAAGCTTGATTCTTCTGACACAACAGTCTCGAACTTAA
GGCTAGAGCCACCATGATTGAACAAGATGGATTGCACGCAGGTTCTCCGGCCGCTTGGGTGGAGAGGCTA
TTCGGCTATGACTGGGCACAACAGACAATCGGCTGCTCTGATGCCGCCGTGTTCCGGCTGTCAGCGCAGG
GGCGCCCGGTTCTTTTTGTCAAGACCGACCTGTCCGGTGCCCTGAATGAACTGCAGGACGAGGCAGCGCG
GCTATCGTGGCTGGCCACGACGGGCGTTCCTTGCGCAGCTGTGCTCGACGTTGTCACTGAAGCGGGAAGG
GACTGGCTGCTATTGGGCGAAGTGCCGGGGCAGGATCTCCTGTCATCTCACCTTGCTCCTGCCGAGAAAG
TATCCATCATGGCTGATGCAATGCGGCGGCTGCATACGCTTGATCCGGCTACCTGCCCATTCGACCACCA
AGCGAAACATCGCATCGAGCGAGCACGTACTCGGATGGAAGCCGGTCTTGTCGATCAGGATGATCTGGAC
GAAGAGCATCAGGGGCTCGCGCCAGCCGAACTGTTCGCCAGGCTCAAGGCGCGCATGCCCGACGGCGAGG
ATCTCGTCGTGACCCATGGCGATGCCTGCTTGCCGAATATCATGGTGGAAAATGGCCGCTTTTCTGGATT
CATCGACTGTGGCCGGCTGGGTGTGGCGGACCGCTATCAGGACATAGCGTTGGCTACCCGTGATATTGCT
GAAGAGCTTGGCGGCGAATGGGCTGACCGCTTCCTCGTGCTTTACGGTATCGCCGCTCCCGATTCGCAGC
GCATCGCCTTCTATCGCCTTCTTGACGAGTTCTTCTGAGCGGGACTCTGGGGTTCGAAATGACCGACCAA
GCGACGCCCAACCTGCCATCACGATGGCCGCAATAAAATATCTTTATTTTCATTACATCTGTGTGTTGGT
TTTTTGTGTGAATCGATAGCGATAAGGATCCTCTTTGCGCTTGCGTTTTCCCTTGTCCAGATAGCCCAGT
AGCTGACATTCATCCGGGGTCAGCACCGTTTCTGCGGACTGGCTTTCTACGTAATGGTTTCTTAGACGTC
AGGTGGCACTTTTCGGGGAAATGTGCGCGGAACCCCTATTTGTTTATTTTTCTAAATACATTCAAATATG
TATCCGCTCATGAGACAATAACCCTGATAAATGCTTCAATAATATTGAAAAAGGAAGAGTATGAGTATTC
AACATTTCCGTGTCGCCCTTATTCCCTTTTTTGCGGCATTTTGCCTTCCTGTTTTTGCTCACCCAGAAAC
GCTGGTGAAAGTAAAAGATGCTGAAGATCAGTTGGGTGCACGAGTGGGTTACATCGAACTGGATCTCAAC
AGCGGTAAGATCCTTGAGAGTTTTCGCCCCGAAGAACGTTTTCCAATGATGAGCACTTTCAAAGTTCTGC
TATGTGGCGCGGTATTATCCCGTATTGACGCCGGGCAAGAGCAACTCGGTCGCCGCATACACTATTCTCA
GAATGACTTGGTTGAGTACTCACCAGTCACAGAAAAGCATCTTACGGATGGCATGACAGTAAGAGAATTA
TGCAGTGCTGCCATAACCATGAGTGATAACACTGCGGCCAACTTACTTCTGACAACTATCGGAGGACCGA
AGGAGCTAACCGCTTTTTTGCACAACATGGGGGATCATGTAACTCGCCTTGATCGTTGGGAACCGGAGCT
GAATGAAGCCATACCAAACGACGAGCGTGACACCACGATGCCTGTAGCAATGGCAACAACGTTGCGCAAA
CTATTAACTGGCGAACTACTTACTCTAGCTTCCCGGCAACAATTAATAGACTGGATGGAGGCGGATAAAG
TTGCAGGACCACTTCTGCGCTCGGCCCTTCCGGCTGGCTGGTTTATTGCTGATAAATCTGGAGCCGGTGA
GCGTGGGTCTCGCGGTATCATTGCAGCACTGGGGCCAGATGGTAAGCCCTCCCGTATCGTAGTTATCTAC
ACGACGGGGAGTCAGGCAACTATGGATGAACGAAATAGACAGATCGCTGAGATAGGTGCCTCACTGATTA
AGCATTGGTAATTCGAAATGACCGACCAAGCGACGCCCAACCGGTATCAGCTCACTCAAAGGCGGTAATA
CGGTTATCCACAGAATCAGGGGATAACGCAGGAAAGAACATGTGAGCAAAAGGCCAGCAAAAGGCCAGGA
ACCGTAAAAAGGCCGCGTTGCTGGCGTTTTTCCATAGGCTCCGCCCCCCTGACGAGCATCACAAAAATCG
ACGCTCAAGTCAGAGGTGGCGAAACCCGACAGGACTATAAAGATACCAGGCGTTTCCCCCTGGAAGCTCC
CTCGTGCGCTCTCCTGTTCCGACCCTGCCGCTTACCGGATACCTGTCCGCCTTTCTCCCTTCGGGAAGCG
TGGCGCTTTCTCATAGCTCACGCTGTAGGTATCTCAGTTCGGTGTAGGTCGTTCGCTCCAAGCTGGGCTG
TGTGCACGAACCCCCCGTTCAGCCCGACCGCTGCGCCTTATCCGGTAACTATCGTCTTGAGTCCAACCCG
GTAAGACACGACTTATCGCCACTGGCAGCAGCCACTGGTAACAGGATTAGCAGAGCGAGGTATGTAGGCG
GTGCTACAGAGTTCTTGAAGTGGTGGCCTAACTACGGCTACACTAGAAGGACAGTATTTGGTATCTGCGC
TCTGCTGAAGCCAGTTACCTTCGGAAAAAGAGTTGGTAGCTCTTGATCCGGCAAACAAACCACCGCTGGT
AGCGGTGGTTTTTTTGTTTGCAAGCAGCAGATTACGCGCAGAAAAAAAGGATTTCAAGAAGATCCTTTGA
TCTTTTCTACGGGGTCTGACGCTCAGTGGAACGAAAACTCACGTTAAGGGATTTTGGTCATGAGATTATC
AAAAAGGATCTTCACCTAGATCCTTTTATAGTCCGGAAATACAGGAACGCACGCTGGATGGCCCTTCGCT
GGGATGGTGAAACCATGAAAAATGGCAGCTTCAGTGGATTAAGTGGGGGTAATGTGGCCTGTACCCTCTG
GTTGCATAGGTATTCATACGGTTAAAATTTATCAGGCGCGATTGCGGCAGTTTTTCGGGTGGTTTGTTGC
CATTTTTACCTGTCTGCTGCCGTGATCGCGCTGAACGCGTTTTAGCGGTGCGTACAATTAAGGGATTATG
GTAAATCCACTTACTGTCTGCCCTCGTAGCCATCGAGATAAACCGCAGTACTCCGGCCACGATGCGTCCG
GCGTAGAGGATCGAGATCT
